Addgene plasmid #178967: pCMV-miRFP2-IRES-HO1-N1
Purpose: Expresses miRFP2 and HO1 in mammalian cells
Depositing lab: Kiryl Piatkevich. Depositing organization: Westlake University. Publication: Rapid directed molecular evolution of fluorescent proteins in mammalian cells. Babakhanova S, Jung EE, Namikawa K, Zhang H, Wang Y, Subach OM, Korzhenevskiy DA, Rakitina TV, Xiao X, Wang W, Shi J, Drobizhev M, Park D, Eisenhard L, Tang H, Koster RW, Subach FV, Boyden ES, Piatkevich KD. Protein Sci. 2022 Mar;31(3):728-751. doi: 10.1002/pro.4261. Epub 2021 Dec 30. PubMed 34913537.
Backbone
  Vector backbone: pEGFP-N1
  Backbone size w/o insert (bp): 2279
  Total vector size (bp): 6240
  Vector type: Mammalian Expression
  Selectable markers: Neomycin (select with G418)
Growth in bacteria
  Bacterial resistance: Kanamycin, 50 μg/mL
  Growth temperature: 37°C
  Growth strain: DH5alpha
  Copy number: Unknown
Gene/Insert
  Gene/Insert name: miRFP2
  Species: H. sapiens (human), M. musculus (mouse), Synthetic
  Insert size (bp): 939
  Mutation: NO
  Promoter: CMV
  Tag / fusion protein: no (N terminal on insert); HO1 (C terminal on insert)
  Cloning method: Ligation Independent Cloning
  Sequencing primers: 5′ aaatgggcggtaggcgtgt; 3′ ggacaaaccacaactagaatgcagtg
Terms and licenses: Academic/Nonprofit Terms; Industry Terms: Not Available to Industry
How to cite: pCMV-miRFP2-IRES-HO1-N1 was a gift from Kiryl Piatkevich (Addgene plasmid # 178967 ; http://n2t.net/addgene:178967 ; RRID:Addgene_178967)
