[The description below was written by a language model from this plasmid's Addgene catalogue record and pLannotate feature annotations shown in this document.]
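Description:
pCMV-miRFP2-IRES-HO1-N1 is a 6,240 bp mammalian expression plasmid built on the pEGFP-N1 backbone, designed to co-express the near-infrared fluorescent protein miRFP2 and a heme oxygenase (HO1) from a single transcript. It replicates in E. coli from a high-copy ColE1/pUC-type origin and also carries an f1 phage origin. One NeoR/KanR (Tn5 aminoglycoside phosphotransferase) gene provides both selections. A bacterial bla-type promoter drives it for kanamycin resistance in bacteria, and an SV40 enhancer/early promoter with an HSV TK polyadenylation signal drives it for G418 selection in mammalian cells. The short RSF ori, ble, large T antigen and bGH poly(A) hits in the feature table are fragments, probably backbone remnants or annotation artefacts rather than functional elements.

The expression cassette begins with the human cytomegalovirus immediate early enhancer and promoter, followed by the 939 bp miRFP2 coding sequence. The annotation tool matches this sequence to miRFP, a biliverdin-dependent near-infrared protein derived from Rhodopseudomonas palustris. Next come an encephalomyocarditis virus IRES, the HO1 open reading frame and an SV40 poly(A) signal. The IRES allows cap-independent translation of the second cistron, so HO1 is produced as a separate protein, although the catalogue lists it in the C-terminal tag field. The annotation identifies this gene as the Synechocystis sp. PCC 6803 heme oxygenase (pbsA1), which does not match the human, mouse and synthetic species listed in the catalogue entry. Heme oxygenase opens the heme ring to yield biliverdin. Co-expressing it presumably increases the supply of chromophore for miRFP2 and so its fluorescence, though the record states the purpose only as expression of miRFP2 and HO1 in mammalian cells. The associated publication concerns directed evolution of fluorescent proteins in mammalian cells.
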