Features (pLannotate 1.2.2; 16 found; start..end, strand, type, name):
     48..107     +  rep_origin     RSF ori (fragment): Plasmids containing the RSF 1030 origin of replication can be propagated in E. coli cells that contain additional plasmids with compatible origins.
    175..478     +  enhancer       CMV enhancer: human cytomegalovirus immediate early enhancer
    479..682     +  promoter       CMV promoter: human cytomegalovirus (CMV) immediate early promoter
    722..1660    +  CDS            miRFP: miRFP is a basic (constitutively fluorescent) near ir fluorescent protein published in 2018, derived from Rhodopseudomonas palustris. It has low acid sensitivity. It requires the cofactor biliverdin for fluorescence.
   1784..2246    +  misc_feature   IRES: internal ribosome entry site (IRES) of the encephalomyocarditis virus (EMCV)
   2278..2997    +  CDS            pbsA1: HO1_SYNY3 - Experimental evidence at protein level: Swiss-Prot protein existence level 1. Catalyzes the opening of the heme ring with the release of iron. Key enzyme in the synthesis of the chromophoric part of the photosynthetic antennae. From Synechocystis sp. (strain PCC 6803 / Kazusa).
   3020..3103    +  CDS            large T antigen (fragment): large T antigen from SV40 (simian virus 40)
   3126..3247    +  polyA_signal   SV40 poly(A) signal: SV40 polyadenylation signal
   3297..3725    -  rep_origin     f1 ori (sequence partly withheld): f1 bacteriophage origin of replication; arrow indicates direction of (+) strand synthesis
   3752..3856    +  promoter       AmpR promoter: bla
   3858..4215    +  promoter       SV40 promoter: SV40 enhancer and early promoter
   4250..5044    +  CDS            NeoR/KanR: aminoglycoside phosphotransferase from Tn5; aph(3')-II (or nptII); confers resistance to neomycin, kanamycin, and G418 (Geneticin®)
   5065..5217    +  CDS            ble (fragment): BLE_KLEPN - Experimental evidence at protein level: Swiss-Prot protein existence level 1. Binding protein with a strong affinity to the bleomycin family of antibiotics. Binds to CL990; an antimitotic-antibiotic compound. From Klebsiella pneumoniae.
   5276..5323    +  polyA_signal   HSV TK poly(A) signal: herpes simplex virus thymidine kinase polyadenylation signal (Cole and Stacy, 1985)
   5414..5430    -  polyA_signal   bGH poly(A) signal (fragment): bovine growth hormone polyadenylation signal
   5652..6240    +  rep_origin     ori: high-copy-number ColE1/pMB1/pBR322/pUC origin of replication
>Addgene plasmid #178967 | pCMV-miRFP2-IRES-HO1-N1 | addgene full sequence | sequence record 368024 | Addgene NGS Result
AACGCCAGCAACGCGGCCTTTTTACGGTTCCTGGCCTTTTGCTGGCCTTTTGCTCACATGTTCTTTCCTG
CGTTATCCCCTGATTCTGTGGATAACCGTATTACCGCCATGCATTAGTTATTAATAGTAATCAATTACGG
GGTCATTAGTTCATAGCCCATATATGGAGTTCCGCGTTACATAACTTACGGTAAATGGCCCGCCTGGCTG
ACCGCCCAACGACCCCCGCCCATTGACGTCAATAATGACGTATGTTCCCATAGTAACGCCAATAGGGACT
TTCCATTGACGTCAATGGGTGGAGTATTTACGGTAAACTGCCCACTTGGCAGTACATCAAGTGTATCATA
TGCCAAGTACGCCCCCTATTGACGTCAATGACGGTAAATGGCCCGCCTGGCATTATGCCCAGTACATGAC
CTTATGGGACTTTCCTACTTGGCAGTACATCTACGTATTAGTCATCGCTATTACCATGGTGATGCGGTTT
TGGCAGTACATCAATGGGCGTGGATAGCGGTTTGACTCACGGGGATTTCCAAGTCTCCACCCCATTGACG
TCAATGGGAGTTTGTTTTGGCACCAAAATCAACGGGACTTTCCAAAATGTCGTAACAACTCCGCCCCATT
GACGCAAATGGGCGGTAGGCGTGTACGGTGGGAGGTCTATATAAGCAGAGCTGGTTTAGTGAACCGTCAG
ATCCGCTAGAAGCTTGCCACCATGGTCGCAGGACACGCAAGTGGAAGCCCCGACTTTGGAACCGCCAGTC
CGAGCGACTGTGAGCACGAAGAAATCCATCTGGCCGGATCCATCCAGCCACACGGAACACTGCTGGTGGT
CTCCGAGCCTGACCATAGAATAATTCAGGCATCTGCCAACGCCGCTGAATTCCTGAATCTGGGAAGTGTG
CTGGGAATCCCCCTGGCTGAGATCGACGGGGATCTACTGATCAAGATTCTGCCCCACCTGGACCTTACCG
CAGAAGGAATGCCAGTGGCCGTCAGGTGCCGCATTGGAAACCCCTCCACAGAGTACGACGGACTGATGCA
TCGACCACCTGAAGGAGGACTGATCATTGAGCTGGAACGGGCTGGGCCATCCATTGATCTGAGCGGAACA
CTGGCTCCCGCACTGGAGCGAATTCGAACTGCAGGATCCCTGAGGGCTCTGTGCGACGATACTGTACTGC
TGTTCCAGCAGTGTACCGGCTACGACCGAGTGATGGTCTATCGGTTCGATGAACGGGGGCACGGAGAGGT
GTATTCAGAAATTCATGTGACTGGACTGGAGAGCTACTTTGGCAACAGGTATCCTAGCTCCCTCGTGCCA
CAGATGGCCCGGCGGCTGTACGTGAGACAGAGGGTGCGCGTCCTGGTAGATGTCACCTATCAGCCTGTGC
CACTGGAGCCAAGACTGAGTCCCCTGACTGGCAGGGACCTGGATATGTCAGGGTGTTTTCTGCGCTCTAT
GAGTCCTACTCACCTGCAGTTCCTGAAGAACATGGGCGTGCGGGCAACACTGGTGGTCAGCCTGGTGGTC
GGAGGCAAACTGTGGGGGCTGGTGATCTGCCACCATTATCTGCCACGCTTCATCCATTTTGAGCTGCGAG
CAATTTGTGTGCTGCTGGCCGAAGCTATCGCAACCCGCATTACAGCCCTGTAAGCGGCCGCGCCCCTCTC
CCTCCCCCCCCCCTAACGTTACTGGCCGAAGCCGCTTGGAATAAGGCCGGTGTGCGTTTGTCTATATGTT
ATTTTCCACCATATTGCCGTCTTTTGGCAATGTGAGGGCCCGGAAACCTGGCCCTGTCTTCTTGACGAGC
ATTCCTAGGGGTCTTTCCCCTCTCGCCAAAGGAATGCAAGGTCTGTTGAATGTCGTGAAGGAAGCAGTTC
CTCTGGAAGCTTCTTGAAGACAAACAACGTCTGTAGCGACCCTTTGCAGGCAGCGGAACCCCCCACCTGG
CGACAGGTGCCTCTGCGGCCAAAAGCCACGTGTATAAGATACACCTGCAAAGGCGGCACAACCCCAGTGC
CACGTTGTGAGTTGGATAGTTGTGGAAAGAGTCAAATGGCTCTCCTCAAGCGTATTCAACAAGGGGCTGA
AGGATGCCCAGAAGGTACCCCATTGTATGGGATCTGATCTGGGGCCTCGGTGCACATGCTTTACATGTGT
TTAGTCGAGGTTAAAAAAACGTCTAGGCCCCCCGAACCACGGGGACGTGGTTTTCCTTTGAAAAACACGA
TGATAATATGGCCACAACCATGGCGGCTAGCGCCACCATGAGTGTCAACTTAGCTTCCCAGTTGCGGGAA
GGGACGAAAAAATCCCACTCCATGGCGGAGAACGTCGGCTTTGTCAAATGCTTCCTCAAGGGCGTTGTCG
AGAAAAATTCCTACCGTAAGCTGGTTGGCAATCTCTACTTTGTCTACAGTGCCATGGAAGAGGAAATGGC
AAAATTTAAGGACCATCCCATCCTCAGCCACATTTACTTCCCCGAACTCAACCGCAAACAAAGCCTAGAG
CAAGACCTGCAATTCTATTACGGCTCCAACTGGCGGCAAGAAGTGAAAATTTCTGCCGCTGGCCAAGCCT
ATGTGGACCGAGTCCGGCAAGTGGCCGCTACGGCCCCTGAATTGTTGGTGGCCCATTCCTACACCCGTTA
CCTGGGGGATCTTTCCGGCGGTCAAATTCTCAAGAAAATTGCCCAAAATGCCATGAATCTCCACGATGGT
GGCACAGCTTTCTATGAATTTGCCGACATTGATGACGAAAAGGCTTTTAAAAATACCTACCGTCAAGCTA
TGAATGATCTGCCCATTGACCAAGCCACCGCCGAACGGATTGTGGATGAAGCCAATGACGCCTTTGCCAT
GAACATGAAAATGTTCAACGAACTTGAAGGCAACCTGATCAAGGCGATCGGCATTATGGTGTTCAACAGC
CTCACCCGTCGCCGCAGTCAAGGCAGCACCGAAGTTGGCCTCGCCACCTCCGAAGGCTAAGAATTCGGCC
GCGACTCTAGATCATAATCAGCCATACCACATTTGTAGAGGTTTTACTTGCTTTAAAAAACCTCCCACAC
CTCCCCCTGAACCTGAAACATAAAATGAATGCAATTGTTGTTGTTAACTTGTTTATTGCAGCTTATAATG
GTTACAAATAAAGCAATAGCATCACAAATTTCACAAATAAAGCATTTTTTTCACTGCATTCTAGTTGTGG
TTTGTCCAAACTCATCAATGTATCTTAAGGCGTAAATTGTTTAAGGCGTAAATTGTAAGCGTTAATATTT
TGTTAAAATTCGCGTTAAATTTTTGTTAAATCAGCTCATTTTTTAACCAATAGGCCGAAATCGGCAAAAT
CCCTTATAAATCAAAAGAATAGACCGAGATAGGGT
[37 nt withheld, positions 3396-3432]
AAAGAACGTGGACTCCAACGTCAAAGG
[49 nt withheld, positions 3460-3508]
T
[91 nt withheld, positions 3510-3600]
G
[124 nt withheld, positions 3602-3725]
CAGGTGGCACTTTTCGGGGAAATGTGCGCGGAACCCCTATTTGTTTATTTTTCTAAATACATTCAAATAT
GTATCCGCTCATGAGACAATAACCCTGATAAATGCTTCAATAATATTGAAAAAGGAAGAGTCCTGAGGCG
GAAAGAACCAGCTGTGGAATGTGTGTCAGTTAGGGTGTGGAAAGTCCCCAGGCTCCCCAGCAGGCAGAAG
TATGCAAAGCATGCATCTCAATTAGTCAGCAACCAGGTGTGGAAAGTCCCCAGGCTCCCCAGCAGGCAGA
AGTATGCAAAGCATGCATCTCAATTAGTCAGCAACCATAGTCCCGCCCCTAACTCCGCCCATCCCGCCCC
TAACTCCGCCCAGTTCCGCCCATTCTCCGCCCCATGGCTGACTAATTTTTTTTATTTATGCAGAGGCCGA
GGCCGCCTCGGCCTCTGAGCTATTCCAGAAGTAGTGAGGAGGCTTTTTTGGAGGCCTAGGCTTTTGCAAA
GATCGATCAAGAGACAGGATGAGGATCGTTTCGCATGATTGAACAAGATGGATTGCACGCAGGTTCTCCG
GCCGCTTGGGTGGAGAGGCTATTCGGCTATGACTGGGCACAACAGACAATCGGCTGCTCTGATGCCGCCG
TGTTCCGGCTGTCAGCGCAGGGGCGCCCGGTTCTTTTTGTCAAGACCGACCTGTCCGGTGCCCTGAATGA
ACTGCAAGACGAGGCAGCGCGGCTATCGTGGCTGGCCACGACGGGCGTTCCTTGCGCAGCTGTGCTCGAC
GTTGTCACTGAAGCGGGAAGGGACTGGCTGCTATTGGGCGAAGTGCCGGGGCAGGATCTCCTGTCATCTC
ACCTTGCTCCTGCCGAGAAAGTATCCATCATGGCTGATGCAATGCGGCGGCTGCATACGCTTGATCCGGC
TACCTGCCCATTCGACCACCAAGCGAAACATCGCATCGAGCGAGCACGTACTCGGATGGAAGCCGGTCTT
GTCGATCAGGATGATCTGGACGAAGAGCATCAGGGGCTCGCGCCAGCCGAACTGTTCGCCAGGCTCAAGG
CGAGCATGCCCGACGGCGAGGATCTCGTCGTGACCCATGGCGATGCCTGCTTGCCGAATATCATGGTGGA
AAATGGCCGCTTTTCTGGATTCATCGACTGTGGCCGGCTGGGTGTGGCGGACCGCTATCAGGACATAGCG
TTGGCTACCCGTGATATTGCTGAAGAGCTTGGCGGCGAATGGGCTGACCGCTTCCTCGTGCTTTACGGTA
TCGCCGCTCCCGATTCGCAGCGCATCGCCTTCTATCGCCTTCTTGACGAGTTCTTCTGAGCGGGACTCTG
GGGTTCGAAATGACCGACCAAGCGACGCCCAACCTGCCATCACGAGATTTCGATTCCACCGCCGCCTTCT
ATGAAAGGTTGGGCTTCGGAATCGTTTTCCGGGACGCCGGCTGGATGATCCTCCAGCGCGGGGATCTCAT
GCTGGAGTTCTTCGCCCACCCTAGGGGGAGGCTAACTGAAACACGGAAGGAGACAATACCGGAAGGAACC
CGCGCTATGACGGCAATAAAAAGACAGAATAAAACGCACGGTGTTGGGTCGTTTGTTCATAAACGCGGGG
TTCGGTCCCAGGGCTGGCACTCTGTCGATACCCCACCGAGACCCCATTGGGGCCAATACGCCCGCGTTTC
TTCCTTTTCCCCACCCCACCCCCCAAGTTCGGGTGAAGGCCCAGGGCTCGCAGCCAACGTCGGGGCGGCA
GGCCCTGCCATAGCCTCAGGTTACTCATATATACTTTAGATTGATTTAAAACTTCATTTTTAATTTAAAA
GGATCTAGGTGAAGATCCTTTTTGATAATCTCATGACCAAAATCCCTTAACGTGAGTTTTCGTTCCACTG
AGCGTCAGACCCCGTAGAAAAGATCAAAGGATCTTCTTGAGATCCTTTTTTTCTGCGCGTAATCTGCTGC
TTGCAAACAAAAAAACCACCGCTACCAGCGGTGGTTTGTTTGCCGGATCAAGAGCTACCAACTCTTTTTC
CGAAGGTAACTGGCTTCAGCAGAGCGCAGATACCAAATACTGTTCTTCTAGTGTAGCCGTAGTTAGGCCA
CCACTTCAAGAACTCTGTAGCACCGCCTACATACCTCGCTCTGCTAATCCTGTTACCAGTGGCTGCTGCC
AGTGGCGATAAGTCGTGTCTTACCGGGTTGGACTCAAGACGATAGTTACCGGATAAGGCGCAGCGGTCGG
GCTGAACGGGGGGTTCGTGCACACAGCCCAGCTTGGAGCGAACGACCTACACCGAACTGAGATACCTACA
GCGTGAGCTATGAGAAAGCGCCACGCTTCCCGAAGGGAGAAAGGCGGACAGGTATCCGGTAAGCGGCAGG
GTCGGAACAGGAGAGCGCACGAGGGAGCTTCCAGGGGGAAACGCCTGGTATCTTTATAGTCCTGTCGGGT
TTCGCCACCTCTGACTTGAGCGTCGATTTTTGTGATGCTCGTCAGGGGGGCGGAGCCTATGGAAA
